Addgene plasmid #129395: pAAV-hSyn-STChRger2-TS-EYFP
Purpose: Soma Targeted, High photocurrent, low-light sensitive channelrhodopsin (ChRger2) for optogenetic activation with systemic delivery or for low-light activation. Driven by human Synapsin I promoter.
Depositing lab: Viviana Gradinaru. Depositing organization: California Institute of Technology. Publication: Machine learning-guided channelrhodopsin engineering enables minimally invasive optogenetics. Bedbrook CN, Yang KK, Robinson JE, Mackey ED, Gradinaru V, Arnold FH. Nat Methods. 2019 Oct 14. pii: 10.1038/s41592-019-0583-8. doi: 10.1038/s41592-019-0583-8. PubMed 31611694.
Backbone
  Vector backbone: pAAV hSyn WPRE pA
  Backbone size w/o insert (bp): 4559
  Total vector size (bp): 6608
  Vector type: Mammalian Expression, AAV
Growth in bacteria
  Bacterial resistance: Ampicillin, 100 μg/mL
  Growth temperature: 30°C
  Growth strain: NEB Stable
  Copy number: High Copy
Gene/Insert
  Gene/Insert name: soma targeted ChRger2 (alt names: STChRger2-TS-EYFP; STChRger2)
  Insert size (bp): 2049
  Promoter: hSyn
  Tag / fusion protein: Kv2.1-TS-EYFP (C terminal on insert)
  Cloning method: Ligation Independent Cloning
  Sequencing primers: 5′ GcttcgttacGCCgagtgg; 3′ CATAGCGTAAAAGGAGCAACA
Terms and licenses: Academic/Nonprofit Terms; Industry Terms: Not Available to Industry
Depositor comments: Depositor has evidence that soma-targeted constructs may have different optical properties from their parent ChRgers and they have not been fully characterized. Users should be aware that they are beta-testing.
How to cite: pAAV-hSyn-STChRger2-TS-EYFP was a gift from Viviana Gradinaru (Addgene plasmid # 129395 ; http://n2t.net/addgene:129395 ; RRID:Addgene_129395)
