[The description below was written by a language model from this plasmid's Addgene catalogue record and pLannotate feature annotations shown in this document.]
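Description:
pAAV-hSyn-STChRger2-TS-EYFP is an adeno-associated virus transfer plasmid for neuron-specific expression of a soma-targeted, fluorescently tagged channelrhodopsin. It is built on a pAAV hSyn WPRE pA backbone of about 6.6 kb. It is maintained in bacteria through a high-copy ColE1/pUC-type origin with ampicillin selection from the bla gene, and it also carries an f1 phage origin. The expression cassette sits between AAV2 inverted terminal repeats, the only cis elements needed for replication and packaging of the cassette into AAV particles when rep, cap and helper functions are supplied separately. In the sequenced record the downstream ITR is annotated in full, whereas the upstream one is detected only as short fragments. This may reflect how difficult these structured repeats are to sequence or annotate, though rearrangement is not excluded by the record.

Within the cassette, the human synapsin I promoter restricts expression to neurons. It drives ChRger2, an engineered opsin described as having high photocurrents and sensitivity to low light. The opsin coding region itself is not labelled in the feature table but would occupy the unannotated stretch between the promoter and the first tag. At its C terminus the opsin is fused to a Kv2.1 (KCNB1) fragment that concentrates the protein at the cell body, then a trafficking signal (TS) per the catalogue entry, and EYFP for visualising expressing cells. A WPRE enhances transcript stability and expression, and a human growth hormone polyadenylation signal terminates the message.

The construct is intended for optogenetic activation of neurons, particularly after systemic viral delivery or where only low light levels reach the tissue. The depositor cautions that soma-targeted versions may differ in optical properties from the parent ChRgers and are not fully characterised.
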