Features (pLannotate 1.2.2; 16 found; start..end, strand, type, name):
     12..39      +  repeat_region  AAV2 ITR (fragment): inverted terminal repeat of adeno-associated virus serotype 2 inverted
     68..95      +  repeat_region  AAV2 ITR (fragment): inverted terminal repeat of adeno-associated virus serotype 2 inverted
    175..622     +  promoter       hSyn promoter: human synapsin I promoter; confers neuron-specific expression (Kügler et al., 2003)
   1713..1937    +  CDS            KCNB1 (fragment): KCNB1_HUMAN - Experimental evidence at protein level: Swiss-Prot protein existence level 1. Voltage-gated potassium channel that mediates transmembrane potassium transport in excitable membranes, primarily in the brain, but also in the pancreas and cardiovascular system. Contributes to the regulation of the action potential (AP) repolarization, duration and frequency of repetitive AP firing in neurons, muscle cells and endocrine cells and plays a role in homeostatic attenuation of electrical excitability throughout the brain (PubMed:23161216). Plays also a role in the regulation of exocytosis
   1978..2696    +  CDS            EYFP (fragment): enhanced YFP mammalian codon-optimized
   2700..2724    +  misc_feature   MCS (fragment): pBluescript multiple cloning site
   2724..3312    +  misc_feature   WPRE: woodchuck hepatitis virus posttranscriptional regulatory element
   3344..3820    +  polyA_signal   hGH poly(A) signal: human growth hormone polyadenylation signal
   3860..4000    +  repeat_region  AAV2 ITR: inverted terminal repeat of adeno-associated virus serotype 2 inverted
   4005..4056    -  misc_feature   bom (fragment): basis of mobility region from pBR322
   4075..4530    +  rep_origin     f1 ori (sequence partly withheld): f1 bacteriophage origin of replication; arrow indicates direction of (+) strand synthesis
   4531..4580    -  misc_feature   bom (fragment): basis of mobility region from pBR322
   4682..4717    -  CDS            rop (fragment): Rop protein, which maintains plasmids at low copy number; rop
   4812..4916    +  promoter       AmpR promoter: bla
   4917..5777    +  CDS            AmpR: β-lactamase; bla; confers resistance to ampicillin, carbenicillin, and related antibiotics
   5948..6536    +  rep_origin     ori: high-copy-number ColE1/pMB1/pBR322/pUC origin of replication
>Addgene plasmid #129395 | pAAV-hSyn-STChRger2-TS-EYFP | addgene full sequence | sequence record 258248 | Addgene NGS Result
CCTGCAGGCAGCTGCGCGCTCGCTCGCTCACTGAGGCCGCCCGGGCGTCGGGCGACCTTTGGTCGCCCGG
CCTCAGTGAGCGAGCGAGCGCGCAGAGAGGGAGTGGCCAACTCCATCACTAGGGGTTCCTGCGGCCGCAC
GCGTGTGTCTAGACTGCAGAGGGCCCTGCGTATGAGTGCAAGTGGGTTTTAGGACCAGGATGAGGCGGGG
TGGGGGTGCCTACCTGACGACCGACCCCGACCCACTGGACAAGCACCCAACCCCCATTCCCCAAATTGCG
CATCCCCTATCAGAGAGGGGGAGGGGAAACAGGATGCGGCGAGGCGCGTGCGCACTGCCAGCTTCAGCAC
CGCGGACAGTGCCTTCGCCCCCGCCTGGCGGCGCGCGCCACCGCCGCCTCAGCACTGAAGGCGCGCTGAC
GTCACTCGCCGGTCCCCCGCAAACTCCCCTTCCCGGCCACCTTGGTCGCGTCCGCGCCGCCGCCGGCCCA
GCCGGACCGCACCACGCGAGGCGCGAGATAGGGGGGCACGGGCGCGACCATCTGCGCTGCGGCGCCGGCG
ACTCAGCGCTGCCTCAGTCTGCGGTGGGCAGCGGAGGAGTCGTGTCGTGCCTGAGAGCGCAGTCGAGAAG
GTACCGGATCCGCCACCATGAGCAGACTGGTCGCCGCTTCTTGGCTGCTGGCTCTCCTCCTCTGCGGAAT
TACCAGCACAACAACAGCCTCTGCCCACATCGTGATGGTGGACGCCTACAAGCCCACCAAGAGCGCCCCA
GCAGCTTCTTCTACAGACGGAACAGCCGCCGCAGCAGTGTCTCACTACGCCATGAACGGCTTCGACGAGC
TGGCTAAAGGAGCCGTGGTGCCAGAAGACCACTTTGTCTGCGGACCAGCCGACAAGTGCTATTGCTCCGC
TTGGCTGCACAGCAGAGGAGCCCTGTGGGAGCAGGAAACAGCCAGGGGCTTCCAGTGGTTTGCCGTGTTC
CTGTCTGCCCTGTTTCTGGCTTTCTACGGCTGGCACGCCTATAAGGCCAGCGTGGGCTGGGAGGAGGTGT
ACGTGTGCTCCGTGGAGCTGATCAAAGTGATTCTGGAGATCTATTTCGAGTTTACCAGTCCTGCGATGCT
GTTCCTGTACGGAGGCAACATTACCCCATGGCTTCGTTACGCCGAGTGGCTGCTGACATGCCCTGTCATT
CTTATCCATCTGAGCAACATCACCGGTCTGAGTGAGGCATATAATAAGCGTACCATGGCTCTGCTGGTGT
CAGACCTGGGCACTATCTGCATGGGCGTGACAGCCGCTCTGGCCACTGGGTGGGTGAAGTGGCTGTTTTA
CTGTATCGGCCTGGTGTACGGCACCCAGACATTCTACAACGCAGGAATCATCTACGTGGAGGCGTACCAC
ACCGTGCCGAAGGGCCGGTGTCGCCAGGTGGTGACTGGCATGGCTTGGCTCTTCTTCGTATCATGGGGTA
TGTTCCCCATCCTGTTCATCCTCGGCCCCGAGGGCTTCGGCGTCCTGAGCGTGGCTGGGTCCACTATTGG
CCACACCATCGCCGACCTGCTGTCCAAGAATATTTGGGGACTGCTCGGGCACTTCCTGCGCATCAAAATC
CACGAGCATATCATTATGTACGGCGACATTCGCAGACCAGTGAGCTCCCAGTTTCTGGGCCGCAAGGTGG
ACGTCCTGGCCTTCGTGACAGAGGAGGATAAACAATCTCAGCCTATCTTGAATACTAAGGAGATGGCTCC
ACAGAGTAAACCACCAGAAGAGTTGGAGATGTCATCCATGCCATCACCAGTGGCACCCCTCCCAGCCAGA
ACCGAGGGCGTGATTGACATGCGATCCATGAGTTCAATAGATAGCTTCATTAGTTGTGCAACTGACTTTC
CCGAAGCAACCAGATTCGTGGCGGCCGCCAAGAGCAGGATCACCAGCGAGGGCGAGTACATCCCCCTGGA
CCAGATCGACATCAACGTGGTGAGCAAGGGCGAGGAGCTGTTCACCGGGGTGGTGCCCATCCTGGTCGAG
CTGGACGGCGACGTAAACGGCCACAAGTTCAGCGTGTCCGGCGAGGGCGAGGGCGATGCCACCTACGGCA
AGCTGACCCTGAAGTTCATCTGCACCACCGGCAAGCTGCCCGTGCCCTGGCCCACCCTCGTGACCACCTT
CGGCTACGGCCTGCAGTGCTTCGCCCGCTACCCCGACCACATGAAGCAGCACGACTTCTTCAAGTCCGCC
ATGCCCGAAGGCTACGTCCAGGAGCGCACCATCTTCTTCAAGGACGACGGCAACTACAAGACCCGCGCCG
AGGTGAAGTTCGAGGGCGACACCCTGGTGAACCGCATCGAGCTGAAGGGCATCGACTTCAAGGAGGACGG
CAACATCCTGGGGCACAAGCTGGAGTACAACTACAACAGCCACAACGTCTATATCATGGCCGACAAGCAG
AAGAACGGCATCAAGGTGAACTTCAAGATCCGCCACAACATCGAGGACGGCAGCGTGCAGCTCGCCGACC
ACTACCAGCAGAACACCCCCATCGGCGACGGCCCCGTGCTGCTGCCCGACAACCACTACCTGAGCTACCA
GTCCGCCCTGAGCAAAGACCCCAACGAGAAGCGCGATCACATGGTCCTGCTGGAGTTCGTGACCGCCGCC
GGGATCACTCTCGGCATGGACGAGCTGTACAAGTAATAAGAATTCGATATCAAGCTTATCGATAATCAAC
CTCTGGATTACAAAATTTGTGAAAGATTGACTGGTATTCTTAACTATGTTGCTCCTTTTACGCTATGTGG
ATACGCTGCTTTAATGCCTTTGTATCATGCTATTGCTTCCCGTATGGCTTTCATTTTCTCCTCCTTGTAT
AAATCCTGGTTGCTGTCTCTTTATGAGGAGTTGTGGCCCGTTGTCAGGCAACGTGGCGTGGTGTGCACTG
TGTTTGCTGACGCAACCCCCACTGGTTGGGGCATTGCCACCACCTGTCAGCTCCTTTCCGGGACTTTCGC
TTTCCCCCTCCCTATTGCCACGGCGGAACTCATCGCCGCCTGCCTTGCCCGCTGCTGGACAGGGGCTCGG
CTGTTGGGCACTGACAATTCCGTGGTGTTGTCGGGGAAATCATCGTCCTTTCCTTGGCTGCTCGCCTATG
TTGCCACCTGGATTCTGCGCGGGACGTCCTTCTGCTACGTCCCTTCGGCCCTCAATCCAGCGGACCTTCC
TTCCCGCGGCCTGCTGCCGGCTCTGCGGCCTCTTCCGCGTCTTCGCCTTCGCCCTCAGACGAGTCGGATC
TCCCTTTGGGCCGCCTCCCCGCATCGATACCGAGCGCTGCTCGAGAGATCTACGGGTGGCATCCCTGTGA
CCCCTCCCCAGTGCCTCTCCTGGCCCTGGAAGTTGCCACTCCAGTGCCCACCAGCCTTGTCCTAATAAAA
TTAAGTTGCATCATTTTGTCTGACTAGGTGTCCTTCTATAATATTATGGGGTGGAGGGGGGTGGTATGGA
GCAAGGGGCAAGTTGGGAAGACAACCTGTAGGGCCTGCGGGGTCTATTGGGAACCAAGCTGGAGTGCAGT
GGCACAATCTTGGCTCACTGCAATCTCCGCCTCCTGGGTTCAAGCGATTCTCCTGCCTCAGCCTCCCGAG
TTGTTGGGATTCCAGGCATGCATGACCAGGCTCAGCTAATTTTTGTTTTTTTGGTAGAGACGGGGTTTCA
CCATATTGGCCAGGCTGGTCTCCAACTCCTAATCTCAGGTGATCTACCCACCTTGGCCTCCCAAATTGCT
GGGATTACAGGCGTGAACCACTGCTCCCTTCCCTGTCCTTCTGATTTTGTAGGTAACCACGTGCGGACCG
AGCGGCCGCAGGAACCCCTAGTGATGGAGTTGGCCACTCCCTCTCTGCGCGCTCGCTCGCTCACTGAGGC
CGGGCGACCAAAGGTCGCCCGACGCCCGGGCTTTGCCCGGGCGGCCTCAGTGAGCGAGCGAGCGCGCAGC
TGCCTGCAGGGGCGCCTGATGCGGTATTTTCTCCTTACGCATCTGTGCGGTATTTCACACCGCATA
[95 nt withheld, positions 4057-4151]
T
[46 nt withheld, positions 4153-4198]
C
[141 nt withheld, positions 4200-4340]
CCTTTGACGTTGGAGTCCACGTTCTTT
[37 nt withheld, positions 4368-4404]
ACTCTATCTCGGGCTATTCTTTTGATTTATAAGGGATTTTGCCGATTTCGGTCTATTGGTTAAAAAATGA
GCTGATTTAACAAAAATTTAACGCGAATTTTAACAAAATATTAACGTTTACAATTTTATGGTGCACTCTC
AGTACAATCTGCTCTGATGCCGCATAGTTAAGCCAGCCCCGACACCCGCCAACACCCGCTGACGCGCCCT
GACGGGCTTGTCTGCTCCCGGCATCCGCTTACAGACAAGCTGTGACCGTCTCCGGGAGCTGCATGTGTCA
GAGGTTTTCACCGTCATCACCGAAACGCGCGAGACGAAAGGGCCTCGTGATACGCCTATTTTTATAGGTT
AATGTCATGATAATAATGGTTTCTTAGACGTCAGGTGGCACTTTTCGGGGAAATGTGCGCGGAACCCCTA
TTTGTTTATTTTTCTAAATACATTCAAATATGTATCCGCTCATGAGACAATAACCCTGATAAATGCTTCA
ATAATATTGAAAAAGGAAGAGTATGAGTATTCAACATTTCCGTGTCGCCCTTATTCCCTTTTTTGCGGCA
TTTTGCCTTCCTGTTTTTGCTCACCCAGAAACGCTGGTGAAAGTAAAAGATGCTGAAGATCAGTTGGGTG
CACGAGTGGGTTACATCGAACTGGATCTCAACAGCGGTAAGATCCTTGAGAGTTTTCGCCCCGAAGAACG
TTTTCCAATGATGAGCACTTTTAAAGTTCTGCTATGTGGCGCGGTATTATCCCGTATTGACGCCGGGCAA
GAGCAACTCGGTCGCCGCATACACTATTCTCAGAATGACTTGGTTGAGTACTCACCAGTCACAGAAAAGC
ATCTTACGGATGGCATGACAGTAAGAGAATTATGCAGTGCTGCCATAACCATGAGTGATAACACTGCGGC
CAACTTACTTCTGACAACGATCGGAGGACCGAAGGAGCTAACCGCTTTTTTGCACAACATGGGGGATCAT
GTAACTCGCCTTGATCGTTGGGAACCGGAGCTGAATGAAGCCATACCAAACGACGAGCGTGACACCACGA
TGCCTGTAGCAATGGCAACAACGTTGCGCAAACTATTAACTGGCGAACTACTTACTCTAGCTTCCCGGCA
ACAATTAATAGACTGGATGGAGGCGGATAAAGTTGCAGGACCACTTCTGCGCTCGGCCCTTCCGGCTGGC
TGGTTTATTGCTGATAAATCTGGAGCCGGTGAGCGTGGGTCTCGCGGTATCATTGCAGCACTGGGGCCAG
ATGGTAAGCCCTCCCGTATCGTAGTTATCTACACGACGGGGAGTCAGGCAACTATGGATGAACGAAATAG
ACAGATCGCTGAGATAGGTGCCTCACTGATTAAGCATTGGTAACTGTCAGACCAAGTTTACTCATATATA
CTTTAGATTGATTTAAAACTTCATTTTTAATTTAAAAGGATCTAGGTGAAGATCCTTTTTGATAATCTCA
TGACCAAAATCCCTTAACGTGAGTTTTCGTTCCACTGAGCGTCAGACCCCGTAGAAAAGATCAAAGGATC
TTCTTGAGATCCTTTTTTTCTGCGCGTAATCTGCTGCTTGCAAACAAAAAAACCACCGCTACCAGCGGTG
GTTTGTTTGCCGGATCAAGAGCTACCAACTCTTTTTCCGAAGGTAACTGGCTTCAGCAGAGCGCAGATAC
CAAATACTGTTCTTCTAGTGTAGCCGTAGTTAGGCCACCACTTCAAGAACTCTGTAGCACCGCCTACATA
CCTCGCTCTGCTAATCCTGTTACCAGTGGCTGCTGCCAGTGGCGATAAGTCGTGTCTTACCGGGTTGGAC
TCAAGACGATAGTTACCGGATAAGGCGCAGCGGTCGGGCTGAACGGGGGGTTCGTGCACACAGCCCAGCT
TGGAGCGAACGACCTACACCGAACTGAGATACCTACAGCGTGAGCTATGAGAAAGCGCCACGCTTCCCGA
AGGGAGAAAGGCGGACAGGTATCCGGTAAGCGGCAGGGTCGGAACAGGAGAGCGCACGAGGGAGCTTCCA
GGGGGAAACGCCTGGTATCTTTATAGTCCTGTCGGGTTTCGCCACCTCTGACTTGAGCGTCGATTTTTGT
GATGCTCGTCAGGGGGGCGGAGCCTATGGAAAAACGCCAGCAACGCGGCCTTTTTACGGTTCCTGGCCTT
TTGCTGGCCTTTTGCTCACATGT
